Addgene plasmid #149561: pBSV2H_Psyn-sgRNAflaB
Purpose: flaB gRNA expression in B. burgdorferi
Depositing lab: Christine Jacobs-Wagner. Depositing organization: Stanford University. Publication: A CRISPR interference platform for selective downregulation of gene expression in Borrelia burgdorferi. Takacs CN, Scott M, Chang Y, Kloos ZA, Irnov I, Rosa PA, Liu J, Jacobs-Wagner C. Appl Environ Microbiol. 2020 Nov 30. pii: AEM.02519-20. doi: 10.1128/AEM.02519-20. PubMed 33257311.
Backbone
  Vector backbone: pBSV2H
  Backbone manufacturer: CJW lab
  Vector type: Bacterial Expression, CRISPR
  Selectable markers: Rifampicin
Growth in bacteria
  Bacterial resistance: Hygromycin, 200 μg/mL
  Growth temperature: 30°C
  Growth strain: DH5alpha
  Copy number: High Copy
Gene/Insert
  Gene/Insert name: sgRNAflaB
  gRNA/shRNA sequence: AAAATTTAAATTTCTGACTT
  Species: Synthetic
  Promoter: Psyn
  Cloning method: Restriction Enzyme; 5′ cloning site Unknown (unknown if destroyed); 3′ cloning site Unknown (unknown if destroyed)
  Sequencing primers: 5′ Unknown
Terms and licenses: Academic/Nonprofit Terms; Industry Terms: Not Available to Industry
Depositor comments: Addgene QC identified an IS element present in the backbone sequence. The depositing lab does not believe this impacts the functional use of the plasmid but requesting scientists should validate expected behavior prior to experimentation.
How to cite: pBSV2H_Psyn-sgRNAflaB was a gift from Christine Jacobs-Wagner (Addgene plasmid # 149561 ; http://n2t.net/addgene:149561 ; RRID:Addgene_149561)
