[The description below was written by a language model from this plasmid's Addgene catalogue record and pLannotate feature annotations shown in this document.]
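Description:
pBSV2H_Psyn-sgRNAflaB is a bacterial CRISPR vector built on the pBSV2H backbone and intended to express a single guide RNA against flaB in Borrelia burgdorferi, as part of a CRISPR interference system for selective downregulation of gene expression in that spirochete. It is propagated in E. coli through a high-copy ColE1/pUC-type origin and selected with hygromycin. The resistance comes from hph, the hygromycin B phosphotransferase gene. The record also lists rifampicin as a selectable marker, but nothing in the annotated features accounts for this. No Borrelia replication functions are annotated, so a large part of the 10.2 kb sequence is uncharacterised in the feature table.

The payload is a compact sgRNA cassette. The promoter that the record calls Psyn is annotated as a J23119-type synthetic constitutive bacterial promoter. It is followed by a short gap consistent with the 20-nt flaB-targeting spacer, then the Streptococcus pyogenes Cas9 guide RNA scaffold. The cassette sits within remnants of a lac cloning region, comprising a lacI fragment, CAP site, lac promoter and operator, and a lacZα fragment. No Cas9 or dCas9 coding sequence is annotated, so the nuclease-dead effector needed for interference must presumably be supplied from another source.

The sequenced plasmid shows two notable irregularities. The block containing hph and an upstream B. burgdorferi hslU fragment, which probably carries the Borrelia promoter region driving the marker, appears twice in tandem. In addition, repository quality control found an insertion sequence element in the backbone, consistent with the annotated RNA-OUT feature. The depositor does not expect this element to affect function but advises users to verify behaviour. The short ADH1 promoter hit is most likely a spurious match.
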