Features (pLannotate 1.2.2; 16 found; start..end, strand, type, name):
   1379..1471    +  CDS            lacI (fragment): lac repressor; lacI; The lac repressor binds to the lac operator to inhibit transcription in E. coli. This inhibition can be relieved by adding lactose or isopropyl-β-D-thiogalactopyranoside (IPTG).
   1484..1505    +  protein_bind   CAP binding site: CAP binding activates transcription in the presence of cAMP. E. coli catabolite activator protein
   1520..1550    +  promoter       lac promoter: promoter for the E. coli lac operon
   1558..1574    +  protein_bind   lac operator: The lac repressor binds to the lac operator to inhibit transcription in E. coli. This inhibition can be relieved by adding lactose or isopropyl-β-D-thiogalactopyranoside (IPTG). lac repressor encoded by lacI
   1634..1668    +  promoter       J23119(SpeI) promoter: bacterial promoter (Registry of Standard Biological Parts BBa J23119) modified to end with an SpeI site
   1690..1765    +  misc_RNA       gRNA scaffold: guide RNA scaffold for the Streptococcus pyogenes CRISPR/Cas9 system
   1807..1961    +  CDS            lacZα (fragment): LacZα fragment of β-galactosidase; lacZ fragment
   2280..2349    -  ncRNA          RNA-OUT: Accession: RF00240 - RNA-OUT
   3767..3841    -  ncRNA          AAC AAD leader: Accession: RF02912 - putative aminoglycoside riboswitch / attI site
   3943..4314    +  CDS            hslU (fragment): HSLU_BORBU - Protein inferred from homology: Swiss-Prot protein existence level 3. ATPase subunit of a proteasome-like degradation complex; this subunit has chaperone activity. The binding of ATP and its subsequent hydrolysis by HslU are essential for unfolding of protein substrates subsequently hydrolyzed by HslV. HslU recognizes the N-terminal part of its protein substrates and unfolds these before they are guided to HslV for hydrolysis. From Borrelia burgdorferi (strain ATCC 35210 / B31 / CIP 102532 / DSM 4680).
   4369..5385    +  CDS            hph: KHYB_ECOLX - Experimental evidence at protein level: Swiss-Prot protein existence level 1. The aminoglycoside phosphotransferases achieve inactivation of their antibiotic substrates by phosphorylation. Only phosphorylates hygromycin and closely related compounds such as demethyl analogs and destomycin. From Escherichia coli.
   5870..5944    -  ncRNA          AAC AAD leader: Accession: RF02912 - putative aminoglycoside riboswitch / attI site
   6046..6417    +  CDS            hslU (fragment): HSLU_BORBU - Protein inferred from homology: Swiss-Prot protein existence level 3. ATPase subunit of a proteasome-like degradation complex; this subunit has chaperone activity. The binding of ATP and its subsequent hydrolysis by HslU are essential for unfolding of protein substrates subsequently hydrolyzed by HslV. HslU recognizes the N-terminal part of its protein substrates and unfolds these before they are guided to HslV for hydrolysis. From Borrelia burgdorferi (strain ATCC 35210 / B31 / CIP 102532 / DSM 4680).
   6472..7488    +  CDS            hph: KHYB_ECOLX - Experimental evidence at protein level: Swiss-Prot protein existence level 1. The aminoglycoside phosphotransferases achieve inactivation of their antibiotic substrates by phosphorylation. Only phosphorylates hygromycin and closely related compounds such as demethyl analogs and destomycin. From Escherichia coli.
   7594..8182    +  rep_origin     ori: high-copy-number ColE1/pMB1/pBR322/pUC origin of replication
   9148..9164    -  promoter       ADH1 promoter (fragment): S. cerevisiae ADH1; promoter for alcohol dehydrogenase 1
>Addgene plasmid #149561 | pBSV2H_Psyn-sgRNAflaB | addgene full sequence | sequence record 318553 | Addgene NGS Result
ACTTTCAATAATAAAATGAGGCTTAAATTTGTAATTTTCGTATATTTTTTGGAAACTTGTTTCTAATTGT
TTAGAATTATATTCATTTTTTTCAAATTCTTTTTGAGTGTTGCATAGAATTTCCTTTAATTTTTCTTGTT
TTTCTTTCATACAAGATTTAGTAAAATGTATATTTTTATTTTTTAGTAATTTAATTTCTATTATTTTTAT
GATTTTAAGTATTTTGATTATATTATCTTTATCAATATTTAAATTGAATAAAATTGTAAGAAAAATTGAA
AGAATTTTTTTACATAAAAAGTTACATTTATTGAAGTAATTTCTTACTTGATACTTTTCTATTTCATTAA
TCTTTCTTTCTTCTTTTATATTATTTTTATTATTTAAACACTCCTTTAAATCTACACTCCCATTTTTAGT
AAATCTATCTTTAAGGCCCCTTGAAACTCTATTTTGAAATCTTAAATCTTTTTTTTCTTGAAAGTATTTA
TAGATTTTTTGGTAACATTCTTTTTTTGAAAAATTAAGTTGATAGTATATTTCGGTCCCCAAATTTACCC
CTAAGTGTTTGTGATAATTAGTTGTGACTTTAAATTCTTTTTCTAATTTGTAAAGGTAATTTTGCAGTGT
TTTTAGTTTAACGGGTGTTTGACTATTTCTTTTAAGGTTTTCATTAAAGTAATAGAGTATGTTTTTTTGT
GTGTATTTCTTATATGTTTTATTTATGTACGCTAGTGTTGAGATAAGGACTACTAATTTATACTGTAATT
TATTGTAGCAAGTTGTGGTTTTACTGGTTTTGTTTATATTAGATAAGTTTTCCATTTATAGCTCCTTGAA
TACCGGATTTTTTATCTATAAAGTATATATATCACAATTTTGATTTAAAAGTAAATTCTTTTTTTAAAAA
TACAAAAATTTTTTATAAATTATATAGACCATGATATTGTATTAATACTAATTGATTTTAATTTAAGGTT
GAACTAAAATAAACATAGTTTTGTAGAAAATAATTTTTCATTATTTTGCTACTTGATATTGGATCGTAAA
AATATTAGGGCTTTACAAAGTTCTTTTAAAAGAGAATTTAGTAAAGCCCTAAGTCTTTTAATAAAAAATT
TTTTGTAAAAAAGTTGGCAAAAATAGTTTTTGCTATATATTTATATATAAGAAAAAATTCAATACTCAAG
GAGATAAAAAATGGAAAACTTAAACAATAATCCACAAAAAATTAATCAAATAAATAAGCAAACTAATTTT
ATTGGTTTTGAAAATTTTATAGAACTTGATAATCAAGTTAATCAAACTAAAGAAAAAAGTAAATTAAGTA
AGATAGGTAAGAAATTACCCGGAATAAGCAGTCAAGTCTAGTGCGGCCGCGCCCAATACGCAAACCGCCT
CTCCCCGCGCGTTGGCCGATTCATTAATGCAGCTGGCACGACAGGTTTCCCGACTGGAAAGCGGGCAGTG
AGCGCAACGCAATTAATGTGAGTTAGCTCACTCATTAGGCACCCCAGGCTTTACACTTTATGCTTCCGGC
TCGTATGTTGTGTGGAATTGTGAGCGGATAACAATTTCACACAGGAAACAGCTATGACATGATTACGAAT
TCGAGCTCGAATTCTAAAGATCTTTGACAGCTAGCTCAGTCCTAGGTATAATACTAGTGAAAATTTAAAT
TTCTGACTTGTTTTAGAGCTAGAAATAGCAAGTTAAAATAAGGCTAGTCCGTTATCAACTTGAAAAAGTG
GCACCGAGTCGGTGCTTTTTTTGAAGCTTGGGCCCGAACAAAAACTCAAAGCTTGGCACTGGCCGTCGTT
TTACAACGTCGTGACTGGGAAAACCCTGGCGTTACCCAACTTAATCGCCTTGCAGCACATCCCCCTTTCG
CCAGCTGGCGTAATAGCGAAGAGGCCCGCACCGATCGCCCTTCCCAACAGTTGCGCAGCCTGAATGGCGA
ATGGCGCGGCCGCCCTAGGTTAATCTTCAATAACATGTAAACCACGACGTTTTAAATCTTCTAATGAATC
TAACATTCCTCTTATTAATTCAACAGGATGTCCTTCCCAATCTTCAACAACACCAACAATTCTTAAAGGT
TCACAAGTTCTATAAGATTGTGTTGGATTACCAGGAAATTTTTTATTTGTAAGATTTGGATCATCTTCAA
ATGGTCCTGTTGGTTCAACTATATATATATAACCACGACCTTCAAGACCAGATAGTGACATAGCACTGAT
GAATCCCCTAATGATTTTTATCAAAATCATTAAGTTAAGGTAGATACACATCTTGTCATATGATCAAATG
GTTTCGCCAAAAATCAATAATCAGACAACAAAATGTGCGAACTCGATATTTTACACGACTCTCTTTACCA
ATTCTGCCCCGAATTACACTTAAAACGACTCAACAGCTTAACGTTGGCTTGCCACGCCTTACTTGACTGT
AAAACTCTCACTCTTACCGAACTTGGCCGTAACCTGCCAACCAAAGCGAGAACAAAACATAACATCAAAC
GAATCGACCGATTGTTAGGTAATCGTCACCTCCACAAAGAGCGACTCGCTGTATACCGTTGGCATGCTAG
CTTTATCTGTTCGGGCAATACGATGCCCATTGTACTTGTTGACTGGTCTGATATCCGTGAGCAAAAACGG
CTTATGGTATTGCGAGCTTCAGTCGCACTACACGGTCGTTCTGTTACTCTTTATGAGAAAGCGTTCCCGC
TTTCAGAGCAATGTTCAAAGAAAGCTCATGACCAATTTCTAGCCGACCTTGCGAGCATTCTACCGAGTAA
CACCACACCGCTCATTGTCAGTGATGCTGGCTTTAAAGTGCCATGGTATAAATCCGTTGAGAAGCTGGGT
TGGTACTGGTTAAGTCGAGTAAGAGGAAAAGTACAATATGCAGACCTAGGAGCGGAAAACTGGAAACCTA
TCAGCAACTTACATGATATGTCATCTAGTCACTCAAAGACTTTAGGCTATAAGAGGCTGACTAAAAGCAA
CCCAATCTCATGCCAAATTCTATTGTATAAATCTCGCTCTAAAGGCCGAAAAAATCAGCGCTCGACACGG
ACTCATTGTCACCACCCGTCACCTAAAATCTACTCAGCGTCGGCAAAGGAGCCATGGATTCTAGCAACTA
ACTTACCTGTTGAAATTCGAACACCCAAACAACTTGTTAATATCTATTCGAAGCGAATGCAGATTGAAGA
AACCTTCCGAGACTTGAAAAGTCCTGCCTACGGACTAGGCCTACGCCATAGCCGAACGAGCAGCTCAGAG
CGTTTTGATATCATGCTGCTAATCGCCCTGATGCTTCAACTAACATGTTGGCTTGCGGGCGTTCATGCTC
AGAAACAAGGTTGGGACAAGCACTTCCAGGCTAACACAGTCAGAAATCGAAACGTACTCTCAACAGTTCG
CTTAGGCATGGAAGTTTTGCGGCATTCTGGCTACACAATAACAAGGGAAGACTCACTCGTGGCTGCAACC
CTGCTTACTCAAAATCTATTCACACATGGTTACGTTTTGGGGAAATTATGAGGGGATCTCTCAGGACATA
GCAAGTTCAGCTCCCCAAACTGCTGGTTCCATTAAAGCTGAAAAATAAATATGTTTAAGAATTCGACCAT
CTTCAAAATGAGAAATAAATCCTGTAGTTAGTAAATCACCAATTGCTAAATTAGCTTTAGTTCCATGATA
AAATGGTCCTTGTACTTGTTTATAATTATCATGAGAAATAGGAATCCAATCTTTTACCATGACGTTACCT
CCTCATGATGTTTAACTTTGTTTTAGGGCGACTGCCCTGCTGCGTAACATCGTTGCTGCTCCATAACATC
AAACATCGACCCACGGCGTAACGCGCTTGCTGCTTGGATGCCCGAGGCATAGACTGTACCCCAAAAAAAC
AGTCATAACAAGCCATGCGGCCGTACCCGAGCTTCAAGGAAGATTTCCTATTAAGGTTGAACTTAAGAGC
TTAAGCATAGACGATTTGAAAAAAATTTTAAAACAAACAAAAAATTCTTTAATAAAACAATATGTTGCGA
TGTTTAAGGTTTATGATTTAGATTTAAAGTTTAGTGAGGAAGCTATAGATAGAATTGCAGAGCTTACTTT
TAATATGAATCTTGAGAGTGAAAATCTTGGTGCCAGAAGACTTCACGGTGTTATGGAAATAGTGCTTGCA
GATCTTTTTTTTGAAGTGCCTGGCAGTAAGTTGAAAAAATTTGAAATAAACTTGGACTATGTTAATAAAA
AAATACAAATTAACGAACAAAAAGATTTGAATTATTATATAATTTAGTTAAAAGCAATTTTAAATGAGGG
AGGTTTCCATCATATGGATAGAAGTGGTAAACCTGAATTAACTGCTACTAGTGTTGAAAAATTTTTAATT
GAAAAATTTGATAGTGTTAGTGATTTAATGCAATTAAGTGAAGGTGAAGAAAGTAGAGCTTTTAGTTTTG
ATGTTGGTGGTAGAGGTTATGTTTTAAGAGTTAATAGTTGTGCTGATGGTTTTTATAAAGATAGATATGT
TTATAGACATTTTGCTAGTGCTGCTTTACCTATTCCTGAAGTTTTAGATATTGGTGAATTTAGTGAAAGT
TTAACTTATTGTATTAGTAGAAGAGCACAAGGTGTTACTTTACAAGATTTACCTGAAACTGAATTACCTG
CTGTTTTACAACCTGTTGCTGAAGCTATGGATGCTATTGCGGCGGCTGATCTCAGTCAAACTTCGGGTTT
TGGTCCTTTTGGTCCTCAAGGTATTGGTCAATATACTACTTGGAGAGATTTTATTTGTGCTATTGCTGAT
CCTCATGTTTATCATTGGCAAACTGTTATGGATGATACTGTTAGTGCTAGTGTTGCTCAAGCATTAGATG
AATTAATGTTATGGGCTGAAGATTGTCCTGAAGTTAGACATTTAGTTCATGCTGATTTTGGTAGTAATAA
TGTTTTAACTGATAATGGTAGAATTACTGCTGTTATTGATTGGAGTGAAGCTATGTTTGGTGATAGTCAA
TATGAAGTTGCTAATATTTTTTTTTGGAGACCTTGGTTAGCTTGTATGGAACAACAAACTAGATATTTTG
AAAGAAGACATCCTGAATTAGCTGGTAGTCCTAGATTAAGAGCTTATATGTTAAGAATTGGTTTAGATCA
ATTATATCAAAGTTTAGTTGATGGTAATTTTGATGATGCTGCTTGGGCTCAAGGTAGATGTGATGCTATT
GTTAGAAGTGGTGCTGGTACTGTTGGTAGAACTCAAATTGCTAGAAGAAGTGCTGCTGTTTGGACTGATG
GTTGTGTTGAAGTTTTAGCTGATAGTGGTAATAGAAGACCTAGTACTAGACCTAGAGCTAAAGAATAACA
ATTCGTTCAAGCCGAGATCGGCTTACTAGGTTAATCTTCAATAACATGTAAACCACGACGTTTTAAATCT
TCTAATGAATCTAACATTCCTCTTATTAATTCAACAGGATGTCCTTCCCAATCTTCAACAACACCAACAA
TTCTTAAAGGTTCACAAGTTCTATAAGATTGTGTTGGATTACCAGGAAATTTTTTATTTGTAAGATTTGG
ATCATCTTCAAATGGTCCTGTTGGTTCAACTATATATATATAACCACGACCTTCAAGACCAGATAGTGAC
ATAGCAAGTTCAGCTCCCCAAACTGCTGGTTCCATTAAAGCTGAAAAATAAATATGTTTAAGAATTCGAC
CATCTTCAAAATGAGAAATAAATCCTGTAGTTAGTAAATCACCAATTGCTAAATTAGCTTTAGTTCCATG
ATAAAATGGTCCTTGTACTTGTTTATAATTATCATGAGAAATAGGAATCCAATCTTTTACCATGACGTTA
CCTCCTCATGATGTTTAACTTTGTTTTAGGGCGACTGCCCTGCTGCGTAACATCGTTGCTGCTCCATAAC
ATCAAACATCGACCCACGGCGTAACGCGCTTGCTGCTTGGATGCCCGAGGCATAGACTGTACCCCAAAAA
AACAGTCATAACAAGCCATGCGGCCGTACCCGAGCTTCAAGGAAGATTTCCTATTAAGGTTGAACTTAAG
AGCTTAAGCATAGACGATTTGAAAAAAATTTTAAAACAAACAAAAAATTCTTTAATAAAACAATATGTTG
CGATGTTTAAGGTTTATGATTTAGATTTAAAGTTTAGTGAGGAAGCTATAGATAGAATTGCAGAGCTTAC
TTTTAATATGAATCTTGAGAGTGAAAATCTTGGTGCCAGAAGACTTCACGGTGTTATGGAAATAGTGCTT
GCAGATCTTTTTTTTGAAGTGCCTGGCAGTAAGTTGAAAAAATTTGAAATAAACTTGGACTATGTTAATA
AAAAAATACAAATTAACGAACAAAAAGATTTGAATTATTATATAATTTAGTTAAAAGCAATTTTAAATGA
GGGAGGTTTCCATCATATGGATAGAAGTGGTAAACCTGAATTAACTGCTACTAGTGTTGAAAAATTTTTA
ATTGAAAAATTTGATAGTGTTAGTGATTTAATGCAATTAAGTGAAGGTGAAGAAAGTAGAGCTTTTAGTT
TTGATGTTGGTGGTAGAGGTTATGTTTTAAGAGTTAATAGTTGTGCTGATGGTTTTTATAAAGATAGATA
TGTTTATAGACATTTTGCTAGTGCTGCTTTACCTATTCCTGAAGTTTTAGATATTGGTGAATTTAGTGAA
AGTTTAACTTATTGTATTAGTAGAAGAGCACAAGGTGTTACTTTACAAGATTTACCTGAAACTGAATTAC
CTGCTGTTTTACAACCTGTTGCTGAAGCTATGGATGCTATTGCGGCGGCTGATCTCAGTCAAACTTCGGG
TTTTGGTCCTTTTGGTCCTCAAGGTATTGGTCAATATACTACTTGGAGAGATTTTATTTGTGCTATTGCT
GATCCTCATGTTTATCATTGGCAAACTGTTATGGATGATACTGTTAGTGCTAGTGTTGCTCAAGCATTAG
ATGAATTAATGTTATGGGCTGAAGATTGTCCTGAAGTTAGACATTTAGTTCATGCTGATTTTGGTAGTAA
TAATGTTTTAACTGATAATGGTAGAATTACTGCTGTTATTGATTGGAGTGAAGCTATGTTTGGTGATAGT
CAATATGAAGTTGCTAATATTTTTTTTTGGAGACCTTGGTTAGCTTGTATGGAACAACAAACTAGATATT
TTGAAAGAAGACATCCTGAATTAGCTGGTAGTCCTAGATTAAGAGCTTATATGTTAAGAATTGGTTTAGA
TCAATTATATCAAAGTTTAGTTGATGGTAATTTTGATGATGCTGCTTGGGCTCAAGGTAGATGTGATGCT
ATTGTTAGAAGTGGTGCTGGTACTGTTGGTAGAACTCAAATTGCTAGAAGAAGTGCTGCTGTTTGGACTG
ATGGTTGTGTTGAAGTTTTAGCTGATAGTGGTAATAGAAGACCTAGTACTAGACCTAGAGCTAAAGAATA
ACAATTCGTTCAAGCCGAGATCGGCTTACGCGTCCAAAATCCCTTAACGTGAGTTTTCGTTCCACTGAGC
GTCAGACCCCGTAGAAAAGATCAAAGGATCTTCTTGAGATCCTTTTTTTCTGCGCGTAATCTGCTGCTTG
CAAACAAAAAAACCACCGCTACCAGCGGTGGTTTGTTTGCCGGATCAAGAGCTACCAACTCTTTTTCCGA
AGGTAACTGGCTTCAGCAGAGCGCAGATACCAAATACTGTTCTTCTAGTGTAGCCGTAGTTAGGCCACCA
CTTCAAGAACTCTGTAGCACCGCCTACATACCTCGCTCTGCTAATCCTGTTACCAGTGGCTGCTGCCAGT
GGCGATAAGTCGTGTCTTACCGGGTTGGACTCAAGACGATAGTTACCGGATAAGGCGCAGCGGTCGGGCT
GAACGGGGGGTTCGTGCACACAGCCCAGCTTGGAGCGAACGACCTACACCGAACTGAGATACCTACAGCG
TGAGCTATGAGAAAGCGCCACGCTTCCCGAAGGGAGAAAGGCGGACAGGTATCCGGTAAGCGGCAGGGTC
GGAACAGGAGAGCGCACGAGGGAGCTTCCAGGGGGAAACGCCTGGTATCTTTATAGTCCTGTCGGGTTTC
GCCACCTCTGACTTGAGCGTCGATTTTTGTGATGCTCGTCAGGGGGGCGGAGCCTATGGAAAAACGCCAG
CAACGCGGCCTTTTTACGGTTCCTGGCCTTTTGCTGGCCTTTTGCTCACATGTTCTTTCCTGCACTAGAT
CCCCGGCAAGTTCATCCTTAGGGTTTTCATATCTCTTAAAAAGTCAATTTCTGCTTGATTAATTTCTTGT
GGATTATTGTTTTTGCGGTTTTTCATTTTTTATCTCCTTGAGTATTGAATTTTTTCTTATATATAAAATA
TAGCAAAAACTATTTTTGCCAACTTTTTTACAAAAAATTTTTTATTAAAACACTTAGGGCTTTGCTAAAT
TCTCTTTTAAAAGAACTTAGTAAAGCCCTATGGATTTAAGAACTGATTATACTTACGTAGTAAAAATACT
ACAGATATTAATAGTATAGACCATATCAAAATCATAATCAATTTATATTTATCTAAAATTGTGGTCCATA
CAAAATACAAAAAAATTAGGTTTTTCTAAATTCTATTTTAAAAGAACTTAGTAACACCTAATCTCTAAAT
TACTTACAAAATTCTAAAATTAGATTTTTAGTTCTTCATATTTCTTTAAAAGTTTTTTAAGAAAATCTTT
TTGATTTTCAAAAATTTCATGCATCATAAAACTAGTAAATTTGGATTTTTTTTTGTAAAAATCATAACTT
TCTTGGGTTTTAAGTTGAAATCTTAATGGTTTTATTGGATTTTGCCTAGATTTTTTTAACGCCGGACTTT
CTTTATCTTTTATAAAATTATAAGAATTTTTAATACCATTTTCTATTAAATAATCTTCTTTTATAAGCCC
CTCTTGCAGTGCAGTTGCTAATCTTAAATACTTATACGCTTGAGTTTTTGCTACATCAAAGTCTTTTATA
AAATCAAGAAAAGTTTTATAACCATCAAATTTATAATATTGATTATCTTTTATTTCTTTTAAAATTTTAA
TATTTTCCACCCTGTGGAATATTTCTTTTTTGAAATTGTCATTTAACTTTTCCTTTAGTGTCTTGTAATA
AGAAATTTTACTTTCATTAATCATTAAATTTTGTTCAACATAAGTATCTATCTTTTTTGTTAAAACTTTA
ACAACACGTTTTTTTTCCATAAAAATTTTCCTTTATTTTTGCAACATTTTCCTTAATTGATATAATTGTT
ACTATTTTAGATTTTTTAATATCCACTTAAGAATTAATCCCTCACTAGAATATTTTTTATTATAGAATTC
ATATACATGTTTTTCTAAATCTATAAATTTATCAACAATTGCTTTATTATAGGGTGTATCTATCTTTTCT
TTTCTTAATAATCGTCTCATATTCTTTAAATAACAACAAACACTGCCGGTTTTAAACCTAAATTCTATGT
AATATATTTTTGAAAAAGTATATACATTTTCAACCCCGTTTATTTCATACTTTACAAAAACATTATTTAT
TGGTTTTCTATAACCATAGTAAATGCCTAAAAATTTGTCCCCGTCTTTCATAGGATATAGATAAAGTTTT
TGAATCTCTGATTTATCTAATAATTTTTCAAAAAAAATTATACACCGCTTTTGTTTGTTACTAACTACTC
TATGCAATGCCTTTAATATTTTTGTGTGATATATATTTTTATCACCTTTTTTTTCTTTCAGCAGGAAGAT
ACTTTCTTTTGGAAATTTAATTTTTTGTTCATTTATTCTTGCAGCCTTAAGTCCGATTTTCATATTTAAT
CCTTATATAGCCTTTCTATTTAATTCTTTTAAACTCAATAAACTTTTTTGGTTTTTCATTAGTTCTAATA
ATTCGCAATAATATGTGCAAAACACTTTATTGTATTCTATTTTCTTTTGGTTATTCAAATATTCTTTTAT
AATTGGCTTTAGAAGTTCAATATTTACTTCTTTTTTTAGTTGTTCAATAAGGATATTGAAAATGTTTGTT
TTTAAATCTTGATAATTTTGTTGAGAATTTTCTTTTTTTCTTTCAATTGACTTCTCTAATTTACGCTTTA
TATTGTTTAAATCGCTATATTTATG
